Addgene plasmid #21552: pCDNA3-T7-Keap1
Depositing lab: Yue Xiong. Depositing organization: University of North Carolina at Chapel Hill. Publication: BTB protein Keap1 targets antioxidant transcription factor Nrf2 for ubiquitination by the Cullin 3-Roc1 ligase. Furukawa M, Xiong Y. Mol Cell Biol. 2005 Jan . 25(1):162-71. 10.1128/MCB.25.1.162-171.2005 PubMed 15601839.
Backbone
  Vector backbone: pcDNA3
  Backbone manufacturer: Invitrogen
  Backbone size w/o insert (bp): 5407
  Vector type: Mammalian Expression
  Selectable markers: Neomycin (select with G418) ; G418
Growth in bacteria
  Bacterial resistance: Ampicillin, 100 μg/mL
  Growth temperature: 37°C
  Growth strain: DH5alpha
  Copy number: High Copy
Gene/Insert
  Gene/Insert name: kelch-like ECH-associated protein 1 (alt names: KEAP1; INrf2)
  Species: H. sapiens (human)
  Insert size (bp): 1879
  GenBank ID: Q14145
  Entrez Gene: KEAP1 (a.k.a. INrf2, KLHL19)
  Tag / fusion protein: T7 (N terminal on backbone)
  Cloning method: Restriction Enzyme; 5′ cloning site BamHI (not destroyed); 3′ cloning site XbaI (not destroyed)
  Sequencing primers: 5′ T7; 3′ SP6
Terms and licenses: Academic/Nonprofit Terms; Industry Terms: Not Available to Industry
How to cite: pCDNA3-T7-Keap1 was a gift from Yue Xiong (Addgene plasmid # 21552 ; http://n2t.net/addgene:21552 ; RRID:Addgene_21552)
