[The description below was written by a language model from this plasmid's Addgene catalogue record and pLannotate feature annotations shown in this document.]
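Description:
pCDNA3-T7-Keap1 is a mammalian expression plasmid built on the Invitrogen pcDNA3 backbone and carrying the human KEAP1 (kelch-like ECH-associated protein 1, also called INrf2 or KLHL19) coding sequence. It is propagated in E. coli as a high-copy plasmid through a ColE1/pUC-type origin and selected with ampicillin via the β-lactamase gene. An f1 origin is also present. For selection in mammalian cells, an SV40 early promoter drives the neomycin phosphotransferase gene, terminated by an SV40 polyadenylation signal, which permits G418 selection of stable transfectants.

The expression cassette consists of the human cytomegalovirus immediate-early enhancer and promoter, followed by a bacteriophage T7 promoter, a T7 epitope tag (the gene 10 leader peptide) supplied by the modified backbone, and the roughly 1.9 kb KEAP1 insert cloned between BamHI and XbaI sites. The bovine growth hormone polyadenylation signal terminates the transcript. The product is therefore Keap1 with an N-terminal T7 tag, suitable for detection or immunoprecipitation with anti-T7 antibodies. The flanking T7 and SP6 promoters serve as sequencing primer sites and could in principle support in vitro transcription. The automated annotation marks only part of the insert region as matching KEAP1, and it also reports short fragment matches (an HIV-1 LTR piece, ble, lacI) that are probably incidental backbone homologies rather than functional elements.

The associated publication concerns Keap1, a BTB protein, targeting the antioxidant transcription factor Nrf2 for ubiquitination by the Cullin 3-Roc1 ligase. This suggests the plasmid is used for transient or stable expression of tagged Keap1 in mammalian cells for interaction and ubiquitination studies.
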