Features (pLannotate 1.2.2; 22 found; start..end, strand, type, name):
    234..822     -  rep_origin     ori: high-copy-number ColE1/pMB1/pBR322/pUC origin of replication
    993..1853    -  CDS            AmpR: β-lactamase; bla; confers resistance to ampicillin, carbenicillin, and related antibiotics
   1854..1958    -  promoter       AmpR promoter: bla
   2017..2069    -  misc_feature   bom (fragment): basis of mobility region from pBR322
   2224..2603    +  enhancer       CMV enhancer: human cytomegalovirus immediate early enhancer
   2604..2807    +  promoter       CMV promoter: human cytomegalovirus (CMV) immediate early promoter
   2803..2836    +  LTR            5' LTR (truncated) (fragment): truncated 5' long terminal repeat (LTR) from HIV-1
   2852..2870    +  promoter       T7 promoter: promoter for bacteriophage T7 RNA polymerase
   2893..2925    +  CDS            T7 tag (gene 10 leader): leader peptide from bacteriophage T7 gene 10 promotes efficient translation in E. coli
   2941..4269    +  CDS            KEAP1 (fragment) (sequence partly withheld): KEAP1_HUMAN - Also known as INRF2 From Homo sapiens (Human).
   4827..4845    -  promoter       SP6 promoter: promoter for bacteriophage SP6 RNA polymerase
   4871..5095    +  polyA_signal   bGH poly(A) signal: bovine growth hormone polyadenylation signal
   5099..5120    +  promoter       SV40 promoter (fragment): SV40 enhancer and early promoter
   5141..5569    +  rep_origin     f1 ori (sequence partly withheld): f1 bacteriophage origin of replication; arrow indicates direction of (+) strand synthesis
   5583..5912    +  promoter       SV40 promoter: SV40 enhancer and early promoter
   5979..6770    +  CDS            neo: KKA2_KLEPN - Also known as kan, nptII. Experimental evidence at protein level: Swiss-Prot protein existence level 1. Resistance to kanamycin, neomycin, paromomycin, ribostamycin, butirosin and gentamicin B. From Klebsiella pneumoniae.
   6794..6952    +  CDS            ble (fragment): BLE_KLEPN - Experimental evidence at protein level: Swiss-Prot protein existence level 1. Binding protein with a strong affinity to the bleomycin family of antibiotics. Binds to CL990; an antimitotic-antibiotic compound. From Klebsiella pneumoniae.
   6947..7068    +  polyA_signal   SV40 poly(A) signal: SV40 polyadenylation signal
   7141..7157    -  protein_bind   lac operator: The lac repressor binds to the lac operator to inhibit transcription in E. coli. This inhibition can be relieved by adding lactose or isopropyl-β-D-thiogalactopyranoside (IPTG). lac repressor encoded by lacI
   7165..7195    -  promoter       lac promoter: promoter for the E. coli lac operon
   7210..7231    -  protein_bind   CAP binding site: CAP binding activates transcription in the presence of cAMP. E. coli catabolite activator protein
   7244..51      -  CDS            lacI (fragment) (across the origin): lac repressor; lacI; The lac repressor binds to the lac operator to inhibit transcription in E. coli. This inhibition can be relieved by adding lactose or isopropyl-β-D-thiogalactopyranoside (IPTG).
>Addgene plasmid #21552 | pCDNA3-T7-Keap1 | addgene full sequence | sequence record 152114 | Addgene NGS result
CATTAATGAATCGGCCAACGCGCGGGGAGAGGCGGTTTGCGTATTGGGCGCTCTTCCGCTTCCTCGCTCA
CTGACTCGCTGCGCTCGGTCGTTCGGCTGCGGCGAGCGGTATCAGCTCACTCAAAGGCGGTAATACGGTT
ATCCACAGAATCAGGGGATAACGCAGGAAAGAACATGTGAGCAAAAGGCCAGCAAAAGGCCAGGAACCGT
AAAAAGGCCGCGTTGCTGGCGTTTTTCCATAGGCTCCGCCCCCCTGACGAGCATCACAAAAATCGACGCT
CAAGTCAGAGGTGGCGAAACCCGACAGGACTATAAAGATACCAGGCGTTTCCCCCTGGAAGCTCCCTCGT
GCGCTCTCCTGTTCCGACCCTGCCGCTTACCGGATACCTGTCCGCCTTTCTCCCTTCGGGAAGCGTGGCG
CTTTCTCATAGCTCACGCTGTAGGTATCTCAGTTCGGTGTAGGTCGTTCGCTCCAAGCTGGGCTGTGTGC
ACGAACCCCCCGTTCAGCCCGACCGCTGCGCCTTATCCGGTAACTATCGTCTTGAGTCCAACCCGGTAAG
ACACGACTTATCGCCACTGGCAGCAGCCACTGGTAACAGGATTAGCAGAGCGAGGTATGTAGGCGGTGCT
ACAGAGTTCTTGAAGTGGTGGCCTAACTACGGCTACACTAGAAGAACAGTATTTGGTATCTGCGCTCTGC
TGAAGCCAGTTACCTTCGGAAAAAGAGTTGGTAGCTCTTGATCCGGCAAACAAACCACCGCTGGTAGCGG
TGGTTTTTTTGTTTGCAAGCAGCAGATTACGCGCAGAAAAAAAGGATCTCAAGAAGATCCTTTGATCTTT
TCTACGGGGTCTGACGCTCAGTGGAACGAAAACTCACGTTAAGGGATTTTGGTCATGAGATTATCAAAAA
GGATCTTCACCTAGATCCTTTTAAATTAAAAATGAAGTTTTAAATCAATCTAAAGTATATATGAGTAAAC
TTGGTCTGACAGTTACCAATGCTTAATCAGTGAGGCACCTATCTCAGCGATCTGTCTATTTCGTTCATCC
ATAGTTGCCTGACTCCCCGTCGTGTAGATAACTACGATACGGGAGGGCTTACCATCTGGCCCCAGTGCTG
CAATGATACCGCGAGACCCACGCTCACCGGCTCCAGATTTATCAGCAATAAACCAGCCAGCCGGAAGGGC
CGAGCGCAGAAGTGGTCCTGCAACTTTATCCGCCTCCATCCAGTCTATTAATTGTTGCCGGGAAGCTAGA
GTAAGTAGTTCGCCAGTTAATAGTTTGCGCAACGTTGTTGCCATTGCTACAGGCATCGTGGTGTCACGCT
CGTCGTTTGGTATGGCTTCATTCAGCTCCGGTTCCCAACGATCAAGGCGAGTTACATGATCCCCCATGTT
GTGCAAAAAAGCGGTTAGCTCCTTCGGTCCTCCGATCGTTGTCAGAAGTAAGTTGGCCGCAGTGTTATCA
CTCATGGTTATGGCAGCACTGCATAATTCTCTTACTGTCATGCCATCCGTAAGATGCTTTTCTGTGACTG
GTGAGTACTCAACCAAGTCATTCTGAGAATAGTGTATGCGGCGACCGAGTTGCTCTTGCCCGGCGTCAAT
ACGGGATAATACCGCGCCACATAGCAGAACTTTAAAAGTGCTCATCATTGGAAAACGTTCTTCGGGGCGA
AAACTCTCAAGGATCTTACCGCTGTTGAGATCCAGTTCGATGTAACCCACTCGTGCACCCAACTGATCTT
CAGCATCTTTTACTTTCACCAGCGTTTCTGGGTGAGCAAAAACAGGAAGGCAAAATGCCGCAAAAAAGGG
AATAAGGGCGACACGGAAATGTTGAATACTCATACTCTTCCTTTTTCAATATTATTGAAGCATTTATCAG
GGTTATTGTCTCATGAGCGGATACATATTTGAATGTATTTAGAAAAATAAACAAATAGGGGTTCCGCGCA
CATTTCCCCGAAAAGTGCCACCTGACGTCGACGGATCGGGAGATCTCCCGATCCCCTATGGTGCACTCTC
AGTACAATCTGCTCTGATGCCGCATAGTTAAGCCAGTATCTGCTCCCTGCTTGTGTGTTGGAGGTCGCTG
AGTAGTGCGCGAGCAAAATTTAAGCTACAACAAGGCAAGGCTTGACCGACAATTGCATGAAGAATCTGCT
TAGGGTTAGGCGTTTTGCGCTGCTTCGCGATGTACGGGCCAGATATACGCGTTGACATTGATTATTGACT
AGTTATTAATAGTAATCAATTACGGGGTCATTAGTTCATAGCCCATATATGGAGTTCCGCGTTACATAAC
TTACGGTAAATGGCCCGCCTGGCTGACCGCCCAACGACCCCCGCCCATTGACGTCAATAATGACGTATGT
TCCCATAGTAACGCCAATAGGGACTTTCCATTGACGTCAATGGGTGGAGTATTTACGGTAAACTGCCCAC
TTGGCAGTACATCAAGTGTATCATATGCCAAGTACGCCCCCTATTGACGTCAATGACGGTAAATGGCCCG
CCTGGCATTATGCCCAGTACATGACCTTATGGGACTTTCCTACTTGGCAGTACATCTACGTATTAGTCAT
CGCTATTACCATGGTGATGCGGTTTTGGCAGTACATCAATGGGCGTGGATAGCGGTTTGACTCACGGGGA
TTTCCAAGTCTCCACCCCATTGACGTCAATGGGAGTTTGTTTTGGCACCAAAATCAACGGGACTTTCCAA
AATGTCGTAACAACTCCGCCCCATTGACGCAAATGGGCGGTAGGCGTGTACGGTGGGAGGTCTATATAAG
CAGAGCTCTCTGGCTAACTAGAGAACCCACTGCTTACTGGCTTATCGAAATTAATACGACTCACTATAGG
GAGACCCAAGCTTGGTACCACCATGGCTAGCATGACTGGTGGACAGCAAATGGGTGAATTCAGGATCCCC
ATGCAGCCAGATCCCAGGCCTAGCGGGGCTGGGGCCTGCTGCCGATTCCTGCCCCTGCAGTCACAGTGCC
CTGAGGGGGCAGGGGACGCGGTGATGTACGCCTCCACTGAGTGCAAGGCGGAGGTGACGCCCTCCCAGCA
TGGCAACCGCACCTTCAGCTACACCCTGGAGGATCATACCAAGCAGGCCTTTGGCATCATGAACGAGCTG
CGGCTCAGCCAGCAGCTGTGTGACGTCACACTGCAGGTCAAGTACCAGGATGCACCGGCCGCCCAGTTCA
TGGCCCACAAGGTGGTGCTGGCCTCATCCAGCCCTGTCTTCAAGGCCATGTTCACCAACGGGCTGCGGGA
GCAGGGCATGGAGGTGGTGTCCATTGAGGGTATCCACCCCAAGGTCATGGAGCGCCTCATTGAATTCGCC
TACACGGCCTCCATCTCCATGGGCGAGAAGTGTGTCCTCCACGTCATGAACGGTGCTGTCATGTACCAGA
TCGACAGCGTTGTCCGTGCCTGCAGTGACTTCCTGGTGCAGCAGCTGGACCCCAGCAATGCCATCGGCAT
CGCCAACTTCGCTGAGCAGATTGGCTGTGTGGAGTTGCACCAGCGTGCCCGGGAGTACATCTACATGCAT
TTTGGGGAGGTGGCCAAGCAAGAGGAGTTCTTCAACCTGTCCCACTGCCAACTGGTGACCCTCATCAGCC
GGGACGACCTGAACGTGCGCTGCGAGTCCGAGGTCTTCCACGCCTGCATCAACTGGGTCAAGTACGACTG
CGAACAGCGACGGTTCTACGTCCAGGCGCTGCTGCGGGCCGTGCGCTGCCACTCGTTGACGCCGAACTTC
CTGCAGATGCAGCTGCAGAAGTGCGAGATCCTGCAGTCCGACTCCCGCTGCAAGGACTACCTGGTCAAGA
TCTTCGAGGAGCTCACCCTGCACAAGCCCACGCAGGTGATGCCCTGCCGGGCG
[864 nt withheld, positions 3904-4767]
ATGGAGCCCTGCCGGAAGCAGATTGACCAGCAGAACTGTACCTGTCTAGAGGGCCCTATTCTATAGTGTC
ACCTAAATGCTAGAGCTCGCTGATCAGCCTCGACTGTGCCTTCTAGTTGCCAGCCATCTGTTGTTTGCCC
CTCCCCCGTGCCTTCCTTGACCCTGGAAGGTGCCACTCCCACTGTCCTTTCCTAATAAAATGAGGAAATT
GCATCGCATTGTCTGAGTAGGTGTCATTCTATTCTGGGGGGTGGGGTGGGGCAGGACAGCAAGGGGGAGG
ATTGGGAAGACAATAGCAGGCATGCTGGGGATGCGGTGGGCTCTATGGCTTCTGAGGCGGAAAGAACCAG
CTGGGGCTCTAGGGGGTATCCCC
[124 nt withheld, positions 5141-5264]
C
[91 nt withheld, positions 5266-5356]
A
[49 nt withheld, positions 5358-5406]
CCTTTGACGTTGGAGTCCACGTTCTTT
[37 nt withheld, positions 5434-5470]
ACCCTATCTCGGTCTATTCTTTTGATTTATAAGGGATTTTGCCGATTTCGGCCTATTGGTTAAAAAATGA
GCTGATTTAACAAAAATTTAACGCGAATTAATTCTGTGGAATGTGTGTCAGTTAGGGTGTGGAAAGTCCC
CAGGCTCCCCAGCAGGCAGAAGTATGCAAAGCATGCATCTCAATTAGTCAGCAACCAGGTGTGGAAAGTC
CCCAGGCTCCCCAGCAGGCAGAAGTATGCAAAGCATGCATCTCAATTAGTCAGCAACCATAGTCCCGCCC
CTAACTCCGCCCATCCCGCCCCTAACTCCGCCCAGTTCCGCCCATTCTCCGCCCCATGGCTGACTAATTT
TTTTTATTTATGCAGAGGCCGAGGCCGCCTCTGCCTCTGAGCTATTCCAGAAGTAGTGAGGAGGCTTTTT
TGGAGGCCTAGGCTTTTGCAAAAAGCTCCCGGGAGCTTGTATATCCATTTTCGGATCTGATCAAGAGACA
GGATGAGGATCGTTTCGCATGATTGAACAAGATGGATTGCACGCAGGTTCTCCGGCCGCTTGGGTGGAGA
GGCTATTCGGCTATGACTGGGCACAACAGACAATCGGCTGCTCTGATGCCGCCGTGTTCCGGCTGTCAGC
GCAGGGGCGCCCGGTTCTTTTTGTCAAGACCGACCTGTCCGGTGCCCTGAATGAACTGCAGGACGAGGCA
GCGCGGCTATCGTGGCTGGCCACGACGGGCGTTCCTTGCGCAGCTGTGCTCGACGTTGTCACTGAAGCGG
GAAGGGACTGGCTGCTATTGGGCGAAGTGCCGGGGCAGGATCTCCTGTCATCTCACCTTGCTCCTGCCGA
GAAAGTATCCATCATGGCTGATGCAATGCGGCGGCTGCATACGCTTGATCCGGCTACCTGCCCATTCGAC
CACCAAGCGAAACATCGCATCGAGCGAGCACGTACTCGGATGGAAGCCGGTCTTGTCGATCAGGATGATC
TGGACGAAGAGCATCAGGGGCTCGCGCCAGCCGAACTGTTCGCCAGGCTCAAGGCGCGCATGCCCGACGG
CGAGGATCTCGTCGTGACCCATGGCGATGCCTGCTTGCCGAATATCATGGTGGAAAATGGCCGCTTTTCT
GGATTCATCGACTGTGGCCGGCTGGGTGTGGCGGACCGCTATCAGGACATAGCGTTGGCTACCCGTGATA
TTGCTGAAGAGCTTGGCGGCGAATGGGCTGACCGCTTCCTCGTGCTTTACGGTATCGCCGCTCCCGATTC
GCAGCGCATCGCCTTCTATCGCCTTCTTGACGAGTTCTTCTGAGCGGGACTCTGGGGTTCGAAATGACCG
ACCAAGCGACGCCCAACCTGCCATCACGAGATTTCGATTCCACCGCCGCCTTCTATGAAAGGTTGGGCTT
CGGAATCGTTTTCCGGGACGCCGGCTGGATGATCCTCCAGCGCGGGGATCTCATGCTGGAGTTCTTCGCC
CACCCCAACTTGTTTATTGCAGCTTATAATGGTTACAAATAAAGCAATAGCATCACAAATTTCACAAATA
AAGCATTTTTTTCACTGCATTCTAGTTGTGGTTTGTCCAAACTCATCAATGTATCTTATCATGTCTGTAT
ACCGTCGACCTCTAGCTAGAGCTTGGCGTAATCATGGTCATAGCTGTTTCCTGTGTGAAATTGTTATCCG
CTCACAATTCCACACAACATACGAGCCGGAAGCATAAAGTGTAAAGCCTGGGGTGCCTAATGAGTGAGCT
AACTCACATTAATTGCGTTGCGCTCACTGCCCGCTTTCCAGTCGGGAAACCTGTCGTGCCAGCTG
